>Addgene plasmid #195734 | pUC57-mini v2-HF24_F20 | addgene full sequence | sequence record 387873 | Addgene NGS Result
CCAATGATGGTCTCGCAACAGTATTATTTTCTCCCATGAAGACGGTACGCGACTGGGCGTGGAGCATCTG
GTCGCATTGGGTCACCAGCAAATCGCGCTGTTAGCGGGCCCATTAAGTTCTGTCTCGGCGCGTCTGCGTC
TGGCTGGCTGGCATAAATATCTCACTCGCAATCAAATTCAGCCGATAGCGGAACGCGAGACCATCGGAAA
GAACATGTGAGCAAAAGGCCAGCAAAAGGCCAGGAACCGTAAAAAGGCCGCGTTGCTGGCGTTTTTCCAT
AGGCTCCGCCCCCCTGACGAGCATCACAAAAATCGACGCTCAAGTCAGAGGTGGCGAAACCCGACAGGAC
TATAAAGATACCAGGCGTTTCCCCCTGGAAGCTCCCTCGTGCGCTCTCCTGTTCCGACCCTGCCGCTTAC
CGGATACCTGTCCGCCTTTCTCCCTTCGGGAAGCGTGGCGCTTTCTCATAGCTCACGCTGTAGGTATCTC
AGTTCGGTGTAGGTCGTTCGCTCCAAGCTGGGCTGTGTGCACGAACCCCCCGTTCAGCCCGACCGCTGCG
CCTTATCCGGTAACTATCGTCTTGAGTCCAACCCGGTAAGACACGACTTATCGCCACTGGCAGCAGCCAC
TGGTAACAGGATTAGCAGAGCGAGGTATGTAGGCGGTGCTACAGAGTTCTTGAAGTGGTGGCCTAACTAC
GGCTACACTAGAAGAACAGTATTTGGTATCTGCGCTCTGCTGAAGCCAGTTACCTTCGGAAAAAGAGTTG
GTAGCTCTTGATCCGGCAAACAAACCACCGCTGGTAGCGGTGGTTTTTTTGTTTGCAAGCAGCAGATTAC
GCGCAGAAAAAAAGGATCTCAAGAAGATCCTTTGATCTTTTCTACGGGGTCTGACGCTCAGTGGAACGAA
AACTCACGTTAAGGGATTTTGGTCATGAGATTATCAAAAAGGATCTTCACCTAGATCCTTTTAAATTAAA
AATGAAGTTTTAAATCAATCTAAAGTATATATGAGTAAACTTGGTCTGACAGTTACCAATGCTTAATCAG
TGAGGCACCTATCTCAGCGATCTGTCTATTTCGTTCATCCATAGTTGCCTGACTCCCCGTCGTGTAGATA
ACTACGATACGGGAGGGCTTACCATCTGGCCCCAGTGCTGCAATGATACCGCGAGATCCACGCTCACCGG
CTCCAGATTTATCAGCAATAAACCAGCCAGCCGGAAGGGCCGAGCGCAGAAGTGGTCCTGCAACTTTATC
CGCCTCCATCCAGTCTATTAATTGTTGCCGGGAAGCTAGAGTAAGTAGTTCGCCAGTTAATAGTTTGCGC
AACGTTGTTGCCATTGCTACAGGCATCGTGGTGTCACGCTCGTCGTTTGGTATGGCTTCATTCAGCTCCG
GTTCCCAACGATCAAGGCGAGTTACATGATCCCCCATGTTGTGCAAAAAAGCGGTTAGCTCCTTCGGTCC
TCCGATCGTTGTCAGAAGTAAGTTGGCCGCAGTGTTATCACTCATGGTTATGGCAGCACTGCATAATTCT
CTTACTGTCATGCCATCCGTAAGATGCTTTTCTGTGACTGGTGAGTACTCAACCAAGTCATTCTGAGAAT
AGTGTATGCGGCGACCGAGTTGCTCTTGCCCGGCGTCAATACGGGATAATACCGCGCCACATAGCAGAAC
TTTAAAAGTGCTCATCATTGGAAAACGTTCTTCGGGGCGAAAACTCTCAAGGATCTTACCGCTGTTGAGA
TCCAGTTCGATGTAACCCACTCGTGCACCCAACTGATCTTCAGCATCTTTTACTTTCACCAGCGTTTCTG
GGTGAGCAAAAACAGGAAGGCAAAATGCCGCAAAAAAGGGAATAAGGGCGACACGGAAATGTTGAATACT
CATACTCTTCCTTTTTCAATATTATTGAAGCATTTATCAGGGTTATTGTCTCATGAGCGGATACATATTT
GAATGTATTTAGAAAAATAAACAAATAGGGGTTCCGCGCACATTTCCCCGAAAAGTGCCACCTGACGTC
Features (pLannotate 1.2.2; 4 found; start..end, strand, type, name):
     16..195     +  CDS            lacI (fragment): lac repressor; lacI; The lac repressor binds to the lac operator to inhibit transcription in E. coli. This inhibition can be relieved by adding lactose or isopropyl-β-D-thiogalactopyranoside (IPTG).
    274..862     -  rep_origin     ori: high-copy-number ColE1/pMB1/pBR322/pUC origin of replication
   1033..1893    -  CDS            AmpR: β-lactamase; bla; confers resistance to ampicillin, carbenicillin, and related antibiotics
   1894..1998    -  promoter       AmpR promoter: bla
