[The description below was written by a language model from this plasmid's Addgene catalogue record and pLannotate feature annotations shown in this document.]
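Description:
pUC57-mini v2-HF24_F20 is a small (about 2 kb) synthetic-biology part plasmid built on the pUC57-mini cloning backbone and maintained in E. coli. The backbone is minimal. It has a high-copy ColE1/pMB1/pUC-type origin of replication and a β-lactamase gene (AmpR) driven by its native bla promoter, which gives ampicillin selection. No other backbone features are annotated.

The payload is fragment 20 of a set of 24 pieces into which an E. coli lacI/lacZ cassette was divided. The feature table identifies roughly 180 bp of the insert region as a partial lacI coding sequence, so this piece falls within the lac repressor portion of the cassette. On its own it is only a segment of the gene, with no annotated promoter, and it is not expected to produce a functional product.

According to the record, the 24-fragment split was designed as a high-fidelity Golden Gate assembly. In this kind of design, each fragment is released from its carrier plasmid by a Type IIS restriction enzyme. The resulting four-base overhangs are chosen to minimise mispairing during ligation, so that all the pieces join in a single defined order. The record does not name the Type IIS enzyme, the flanking recognition sites or the specific overhangs, and the cloning sites are listed as unknown.

Used together with the other 23 fragment plasmids, this construct serves as a test system for measuring the efficiency and accuracy of multi-fragment assembly. Correct reconstitution of the lacI/lacZ cassette presumably gives a colony-level readout, although the record does not describe the screening scheme.
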