Addgene plasmid #195734: pUC57-mini v2-HF24_F20
Purpose: This plasmid carries a fragment from a 24-fragment lacI/lacZ cassette split that was designed as a Golden Gate assembly with high fidelity.
Depositing lab: Eric Cantor. Depositing organization: New England Biolabs. Publication: Comprehensive Profiling of Four Base Overhang Ligation Fidelity by T4 DNA Ligase and Application to DNA Assembly. Potapov V, Ong JL, Kucera RB, Langhorst BW, Bilotti K, Pryor JM, Cantor EJ, Canton B, Knight TF, Evans TC Jr, Lohman GJS. ACS Synth Biol. 2018 Nov 16;7(11):2665-2674. doi: 10.1021/acssynbio.8b00333. Epub 2018 Oct 29. PubMed 30335370.
Backbone
  Vector backbone: pUC57-mini
  Vector type: Synthetic Biology
Growth in bacteria
  Bacterial resistance: Ampicillin, 100 μg/mL
  Growth temperature: 37°C
  Growth strain: DH5alpha
  Copy number: High Copy
Gene/Insert
  Gene/Insert name: Fragment#20 of 24 fragment splits in lacI/lacZ cassette
  Species: E.coli
  Cloning method: Restriction Enzyme; 5′ cloning site Unknown (unknown if destroyed)
Terms and licenses: Academic/Nonprofit Terms; Industry Terms: Not Available to Industry
How to cite: pUC57-mini v2-HF24_F20 was a gift from Eric Cantor (Addgene plasmid # 195734 ; http://n2t.net/addgene:195734 ; RRID:Addgene_195734)
